>Addgene plasmid #161053 | pDONR221-SLC16A2_STOP | addgene full sequence | sequence record 335556 | Addgene NGS Result
CAAATAATGATTTTATTTTGACTGATAGTGACCTGTTCGTTGCAACACATTGATGAGCAATGCTTTTTTA
TAATGCCAACTTTGTACAAAAAAGCAGGCTCCACCATGGCACTGCAGTCTCAGGCAAGCGAGGAGGCAAA
GGGACCATGGCAGGAGGCAGACCAGGAGCAGCAGGAGCCTGTGGGAAGCCCAGAGCCTGAGTCCGAGCCA
GAGCCAGAGCCTGAGCCAGAGCCAGTGCCTGTGCCACCTCCAGAGCCACAGCCAGAGCCTCAGCCACTGC
CAGATCCTGCACCACTGCCAGAGCTGGAGTTCGAGTCTGAGAGGGTGCACGAGCCTGAGCCAACCCCAAC
AGTGGAGACCAGGGGAACAGCAAGGGGATTTCAGCCACCTGAGGGAGGATTCGGATGGGTGGTGGTGTTT
GCCGCCACCTGGTGCAACGGCTCCATCTTCGGCATCCACAATTCTGTGGGCATCCTGTACAGCATGCTGC
TGGAGGAGGAGAAGGAGAAGAACCGCCAGGTGGAGTTTCAGGCAGCATGGGTGGGCGCACTTGCTATGGG
TATGATATTTTTCTGCTCCCCTATCGTGTCTATCTTCACCGACCGGCTGGGCTGTAGAATCACCGCAACA
GCAGGAGCAGCAGTGGCCTTCATCGGCCTGCACACCAGCTCCTTTACATCTAGCCTGAGCCTGCGGTACT
TCACATATGGCATCCTGTTTGGCTGCGGCTGTTCCTTCGCCTTTCAGCCTTCTCTGGTCATCCTGGGCCA
CTACTTCCAGCGGAGACTGGGACTGGCAAACGGAGTGGTGTCCGCCGGCTCCTCTATCTTTTCCATGTCT
TTCCCATTTCTGATCCGCATGCTGGGCGACAAGATCAAGCTGGCCCAGACCTTTCAGGTGCTGTCCACAT
TCATGTTTGTGCTGATGCTGCTGTCTCTGACCTATCGGCCCCTGCTGCCTAGCTCCCAGGATACCCCAAG
CAAGCGGGGCGTGAGAACACTGCACCAGAGGTTCCTGGCCCAGCTGCGCAAGTACTTCAATATGCGGGTG
TTTAGGCAGCGCACATATAGAATCTGGGCCTTCGGCATCGCAGCAGCCGCCCTGGGATACTTTGTGCCCT
ATGTGCACCTGATGAAGTACGTGGAGGAGGAGTTCTCCGAGATCAAGGAGACCTGGGTGCTGCTGGTGTG
CATCGGAGCCACAAGCGGACTGGGCAGACTGGTGTCCGGACACATCAGCGACTCCATCCCAGGCCTGAAG
AAGATCTATCTGCAGGTGCTGTCTTTTCTGCTGCTGGGCCTGATGAGCATGATGATCCCCCTGTGCAGGG
ACTTCGGCGGCCTGATCGTGGTGTGCCTGTTTCTGGGCCTGTGCGATGGCTTCTTTATCACCATCATGGC
ACCAATCGCCTTCGAGCTGGTGGGACCAATGCAGGCAAGCCAGGCCATCGGCTATCTGCTGGGCATGATG
GCCCTGCCCATGATCGCAGGACCACCAATCGCAGGACTGCTGAGGAATTGTTTTGGCGATTACCACGTGG
CCTTCTATTTTGCAGGAGTGCCTCCAATCATCGGAGCCGTGATCCTGTTCTTTGTGCCTCTGATGCACCA
GAGAATGTTCAAGAAGGAGCAGAGGGACTCTAGCAAGGATAAGATGCTGGCCCCTGACCCAGATCCAAAC
GGAGAGCTGCTGCCTGGAAGCCCTAATCCAGAGGAGCCAATCTAAGACCCAGCTTTCTTGTACAAAGTTG
GCATTATAAGAAAGCATTGCTTATCAATTTGTTGCAACGAACAGGTCACTATCAGTCAAAATAAAATCAT
TATTTGCCATCCAGCTGATATCCCCTATAGTGAGTCGTATTACATGGTCATAGCTGTTTCCTGGCAGCTC
TGGCCCGTGTCTCAAAATCTCTGATGTTACATTGCACAAGATAAAAATATATCATCATGAACAATAAAAC
TGTCTGCTTACATAAACAGTAATACAAGGGGTGTTATGAGCCATATTCAACGGGAAACGTCGAGGCCGCG
ATTAAATTCCAACATGGATGCTGATTTATATGGGTATAAATGGGCTCGCGATAATGTCGGGCAATCAGGT
GCGACAATCTATCGCTTGTATGGGAAGCCCGATGCGCCAGAGTTGTTTCTGAAACATGGCAAAGGTAGCG
TTGCCAATGATGTTACAGATGAGATGGTCAGACTAAACTGGCTGACGGAATTTATGCCTCTTCCGACCAT
CAAGCATTTTATCCGTACTCCTGATGATGCATGGTTACTCACCACTGCGATCCCCGGAAAAACAGCATTC
CAGGTATTAGAAGAATATCCTGATTCAGGTGAAAATATTGTTGATGCGCTGGCAGTGTTCCTGCGCCGGT
TGCATTCGATTCCTGTTTGTAATTGTCCTTTTAACAGCGATCGCGTATTTCGTCTCGCTCAGGCGCAATC
ACGAATGAATAACGGTTTGGTTGATGCGAGTGATTTTGATGACGAGCGTAATGGCTGGCCTGTTGAACAA
GTCTGGAAAGAAATGCATAAACTTTTGCCATTCTCACCGGATTCAGTCGTCACTCATGGTGATTTCTCAC
TTGATAACCTTATTTTTGACGAGGGGAAATTAATAGGTTGTATTGATGTTGGACGAGTCGGAATCGCAGA
CCGATACCAGGATCTTGCCATCCTATGGAACTGCCTCGGTGAGTTTTCTCCTTCATTACAGAAACGGCTT
TTTCAAAAATATGGTATTGATAATCCTGATATGAATAAATTGCAGTTTCATTTGATGCTCGATGAGTTTT
TCTAATCAGAATTGGTTAATTGGTTGTAACACTGGCAGAGCATTACGCTGACTTGACGGGACGGCGCAAG
CTCATGACCAAAATCCCTTAACGTGAGTTACGCGTCGTTCCACTGAGCGTCAGACCCCGTAGAAAAGATC
AAAGGATCTTCTTGAGATCCTTTTTTTCTGCGCGTAATCTGCTGCTTGCAAACAAAAAAACCACCGCTAC
CAGCGGTGGTTTGTTTGCCGGATCAAGAGCTACCAACTCTTTTTCCGAAGGTAACTGGCTTCAGCAGAGC
GCAGATACCAAATACTGTTCTTCTAGTGTAGCCGTAGTTAGGCCACCACTTCAAGAACTCTGTAGCACCG
CCTACATACCTCGCTCTGCTAATCCTGTTACCAGTGGCTGCTGCCAGTGGCGATAAGTCGTGTCTTACCG
GGTTGGACTCAAGACGATAGTTACCGGATAAGGCGCAGCGGTCGGGCTGAACGGGGGGTTCGTGCACACA
GCCCAGCTTGGAGCGAACGACCTACACCGAACTGAGATACCTACAGCGTGAGCTATGAGAAAGCGCCACG
CTTCCCGAAGGGAGAAAGGCGGACAGGTATCCGGTAAGCGGCAGGGTCGGAACAGGAGAGCGCACGAGGG
AGCTTCCAGGGGGAAACGCCTGGTATCTTTATAGTCCTGTCGGGTTTCGCCACCTCTGACTTGAGCGTCG
ATTTTTGTGATGCTCGTCAGGGGGGCGGAGCCTATGGAAAAACGCCAGCAACGCGGCCTTTTTACGGTTC
CTGGCCTTTTGCTGGCCTTTTGCTCACATGTTCTTTCCTGCGTTATCCCCTGATTCTGTGGATAACCGTA
TTACCGCCTTTGAGTGAGCTGATACCGCTCGCCGCAGCCGAACGACCGAGCGCAGCGAGTCAGTGAGCGA
GGAAGCGGAAGAGCGCCCAATACGCAAACCGCCTCTCCCCGCGCGTTGGCCGATTCATTAATGCAGCTGG
CACGACAGGTTTCCCGACTGGAAAGCGGGCAGTGAGCGCAACGCAATTAATACGCGTACCGCTAGCCAGG
AAGAGTTTGTAGAAACGCAAAAAGGCCATCCGTCAGGATGGCCTTCTGCTTAGTTTGATGCCTGGCAGTT
TATGGCGGGCGTCCTGCCCGCCACCCTCCGGGCCGTTGCTTCACAACGTTCAAATCCGCTCCCGGCGGAT
TTGTCCTACTCAGGAGAGCGTTCACCGACAAACAACAGATAAAACGAAAGGCCCAGTCTTCCGACTGAGC
CTTTCGTTTTATTTGATGCCTGGCAGTTCCCTACTCTCGCGTTAACGCTAGCATGGATGTTTTCCCAGTC
ACGACGTTGTAAAACGACGGCCAGTCTTAAGCTCGGGCCC
Features (pLannotate 1.2.2; 10 found; start..end, strand, type, name):
      1..100     +  protein_bind   attL1: mutant version of attL; recombination site for the Gateway® LR reaction LR Clonase™
    106..1722    +  CDS            SLC16A2: MOT8_HUMAN - Also known as MCT8, XPCT. Experimental evidence at protein level: Swiss-Prot protein existence level 1. Very active and specific thyroid hormone transporter. Stimulates cellular uptake of thyroxine (T4), triiodothyronine (T3), reverse triiodothyronine (rT3) and diidothyronine. Does not transport Leu, Phe, Trp or Tyr. From Homo sapiens (Human).
   1727..1826    -  protein_bind   attL2: mutant version of attL; recombination site for the Gateway® LR reaction LR Clonase™
   1844..1862    -  promoter       T7 promoter: promoter for bacteriophage T7 RNA polymerase
   1996..2805    +  CDS            KanR: aminoglycoside phosphotransferase; aph(3')-Ia; confers resistance to kanamycin in bacteria or G418 (Geneticin®) in eukaryotes
   2952..3540    +  rep_origin     ori: high-copy-number ColE1/pMB1/pBR322/pUC origin of replication
   3723..3815    +  CDS            lacI (fragment): lac repressor; lacI; The lac repressor binds to the lac operator to inhibit transcription in E. coli. This inhibition can be relieved by adding lactose or isopropyl-β-D-thiogalactopyranoside (IPTG).
   3870..3897    -  terminator     rrnB T2 terminator: transcription terminator T2 from the E. coli rrnB gene
   4029..4072    +  terminator     rrnB T1 terminator: Escherichia coli rrnB; transcription terminator T1 from the E. coli rrnB gene
   4119..4155    -  CDS            lacZα (fragment): LacZα fragment of β-galactosidase; lacZ fragment
