[The description below was written by a language model from this plasmid's Addgene catalogue record and pLannotate feature annotations shown in this document.]
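Description:
pDONR221-SLC16A2_STOP is a Gateway entry clone built on the commercial pDONR221 backbone, carrying a codon-optimized open reading frame for human SLC16A2 (also known as MCT8 or XPCT), a highly active and specific thyroid hormone transporter that mediates cellular uptake of T4, T3, reverse T3 and diiodothyronine. The sequenced plasmid is 4,170 nt, consistent with a roughly 2.55 kb backbone plus a 1.62 kb insert. It is maintained in E. coli through a high-copy ColE1/pUC-type origin and selected with kanamycin via the aminoglycoside phosphotransferase (KanR) gene.

The ORF sits directly between attL1 and attL2, the recombination sites used in the Gateway LR reaction, so the coding sequence can be transferred directionally into any attR-containing destination vector. Although the catalogue lists the vector type as mammalian expression, the feature table shows no eukaryotic promoter or polyadenylation signal upstream or downstream of the insert. Expression therefore depends on the destination vector chosen. The only promoter annotated is a T7 promoter just outside attL2, on the reverse strand. The rrnB T1 and T2 terminators lie upstream of attL1 and help insulate the cassette from read-through transcription, and short lacI and lacZα fragments are backbone remnants.

This version ends the ORF with a STOP codon, which makes it suitable for untagged expression or N-terminal fusions but not for C-terminal tags supplied by the destination vector. A companion clone without the stop codon exists for that purpose. The plasmid belongs to a consortium collection of solute carrier clones assembled to support the study of SLC transporters and drug discovery.
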