Addgene plasmid #161053: pDONR221-SLC16A2_STOP
Purpose: Gateway entry clone with codon-optimized ORF sequence for subcloning into custom expression vectors. Contains a STOP codon at the end of the codon-optimized ORF sequence.
Depositing lab: RESOLUTE Consortium & Giulio Superti-Furga. Depositing organization: CeMM Research Center for Molecular Medicine. Publication: The RESOLUTE consortium: unlocking SLC transporters for drug discovery. Superti-Furga G, Lackner D, Wiedmer T, Ingles-Prieto A, Barbosa B, Girardi E, Goldmann U, Gurtl B, Klavins K, Klimek C, Lindinger S, Lineiro-Retes E, Muller AC, Onstein S, Redinger G, Reil D, Sedlyarov V, Wolf G, Crawford M, Everley R, ... Steppan CM. Nat Rev Drug Discov. 2020 Jul;19(7):429-430. doi: 10.1038/d41573-020-00056-6. PubMed 32265506.
Backbone
  Vector backbone: pDONR221
  Backbone manufacturer: ThermoFisher Scientific
  Backbone size w/o insert (bp): 2550
  Vector type: Mammalian Expression
Growth in bacteria
  Bacterial resistance: Kanamycin, 50 μg/mL
  Growth temperature: 37°C
  Growth strain: NEB Stable
  Copy number: High Copy
Gene/Insert
  Gene/Insert name: SLC16A2 (alt name: XPCT, MCT8, MCT7, DXS128, AHDS, MRX22)
  Species: H. sapiens (human)
  Insert size (bp): 1620
  Entrez Gene: SLC16A2 (a.k.a. AHDS, DXS128, DXS128E, MCT 7, MCT 8, MCT7, MCT8, MRX22, XPCT)
  Cloning method: Gateway Cloning
  Sequencing primers: 5′ M13-fwd; 3′ M13-rev
Terms and licenses: Academic/Nonprofit Terms; Industry Terms
Depositor comments: This plasmid contains a STOP codon at the end of the codon-optimized ORF. For the version of this plasmid that does not contain a STOP codon, please see Addgene plasmid 131887 For more information on the full Resolute plasmid collection, please see www.addgene.org/depositor-collections/re-solute/. Please provide your feedback on this plasmid to the RESOLUTE consortium by filling out their RESOLUTE repository feedback form: https://forms.office.com/Pages/ResponsePage.aspx?id=0e05yklzmkS7rjFGQL4N7z4feCLQvEJAmVcOCM_u885UN1JJRko0Ukg4TVQwNTZLOUxPQVJWT1NHUCQlQCN0PWcu
How to cite: pDONR221-SLC16A2_STOP was a gift from RESOLUTE Consortium & Giulio Superti-Furga (Addgene plasmid # 161053 ; http://n2t.net/addgene:161053 ; RRID:Addgene_161053)
