>Addgene plasmid #161053 | pDONR221-SLC16A2_STOP | depositor partial sequence | sequence record 312041 | Codon-optimized ORF of SLC16A2
ATGGCACTGCAGTCTCAGGCAAGCGAGGAGGCAAAGGGACCATGGCAGGAGGCAGACCAGGAGCAGCAGG
AGCCTGTGGGAAGCCCAGAGCCTGAGTCCGAGCCAGAGCCAGAGCCTGAGCCAGAGCCAGTGCCTGTGCC
ACCTCCAGAGCCACAGCCAGAGCCTCAGCCACTGCCAGATCCTGCACCACTGCCAGAGCTGGAGTTCGAG
TCTGAGAGGGTGCACGAGCCTGAGCCAACCCCAACAGTGGAGACCAGGGGAACAGCAAGGGGATTTCAGC
CACCTGAGGGAGGATTCGGATGGGTGGTGGTGTTTGCCGCCACCTGGTGCAACGGCTCCATCTTCGGCAT
CCACAATTCTGTGGGCATCCTGTACAGCATGCTGCTGGAGGAGGAGAAGGAGAAGAACCGCCAGGTGGAG
TTTCAGGCAGCATGGGTGGGCGCACTTGCTATGGGTATGATATTTTTCTGCTCCCCTATCGTGTCTATCT
TCACCGACCGGCTGGGCTGTAGAATCACCGCAACAGCAGGAGCAGCAGTGGCCTTCATCGGCCTGCACAC
CAGCTCCTTTACATCTAGCCTGAGCCTGCGGTACTTCACATATGGCATCCTGTTTGGCTGCGGCTGTTCC
TTCGCCTTTCAGCCTTCTCTGGTCATCCTGGGCCACTACTTCCAGCGGAGACTGGGACTGGCAAACGGAG
TGGTGTCCGCCGGCTCCTCTATCTTTTCCATGTCTTTCCCATTTCTGATCCGCATGCTGGGCGACAAGAT
CAAGCTGGCCCAGACCTTTCAGGTGCTGTCCACATTCATGTTTGTGCTGATGCTGCTGTCTCTGACCTAT
CGGCCCCTGCTGCCTAGCTCCCAGGATACCCCAAGCAAGCGGGGCGTGAGAACACTGCACCAGAGGTTCC
TGGCCCAGCTGCGCAAGTACTTCAATATGCGGGTGTTTAGGCAGCGCACATATAGAATCTGGGCCTTCGG
CATCGCAGCAGCCGCCCTGGGATACTTTGTGCCCTATGTGCACCTGATGAAGTACGTGGAGGAGGAGTTC
TCCGAGATCAAGGAGACCTGGGTGCTGCTGGTGTGCATCGGAGCCACAAGCGGACTGGGCAGACTGGTGT
CCGGACACATCAGCGACTCCATCCCAGGCCTGAAGAAGATCTATCTGCAGGTGCTGTCTTTTCTGCTGCT
GGGCCTGATGAGCATGATGATCCCCCTGTGCAGGGACTTCGGCGGCCTGATCGTGGTGTGCCTGTTTCTG
GGCCTGTGCGATGGCTTCTTTATCACCATCATGGCACCAATCGCCTTCGAGCTGGTGGGACCAATGCAGG
CAAGCCAGGCCATCGGCTATCTGCTGGGCATGATGGCCCTGCCCATGATCGCAGGACCACCAATCGCAGG
ACTGCTGAGGAATTGTTTTGGCGATTACCACGTGGCCTTCTATTTTGCAGGAGTGCCTCCAATCATCGGA
GCCGTGATCCTGTTCTTTGTGCCTCTGATGCACCAGAGAATGTTCAAGAAGGAGCAGAGGGACTCTAGCA
AGGATAAGATGCTGGCCCCTGACCCAGATCCAAACGGAGAGCTGCTGCCTGGAAGCCCTAATCCAGAGGA
GCCAATCTAA
